Addgene plasmid #42383: PARP12A
Purpose: Bacterial expression for structure determination; may not be full ORF
Depositing lab: Nicola Burgess-Brown. Depositing organization: University of Oxford.
Backbone
  Vector backbone: pNIC28-Bsa4
  Backbone manufacturer: SGC
  Vector type: Bacterial Expression
Growth in bacteria
  Bacterial resistance: Kanamycin, 50 μg/mL
  Growth temperature: 37°C
  Growth strain: Mach1 ;
  Copy number: High Copy
Gene/Insert
  Gene/Insert name: PARP12A (alt names: PARP12; gi|51980617; PDB:2PQF)
  Species: H. sapiens (human)
  Insert size (bp): 688
  Mutation: See Comments
  GenBank ID: PARP12 gi|51980617
  Entrez Gene: PARP12 (a.k.a. ARTD12, MST109, MSTP109, ZC3H1, ZC3HDC1)
  Tag / fusion protein: His6-TEV (N terminal on insert)
  Cloning method: Ligation Independent Cloning
  Sequencing primers: 5′ T7; 3′ T7-term
Terms and licenses: Academic/Nonprofit Terms; Industry Terms: Not Available to Industry
Depositor comments: http://www.thesgc.org/structures/2PQF/ Use BL21(DE3)-R3-pRARE2 strain for expression.
How to cite: PARP12A was a gift from Nicola Burgess-Brown (Addgene plasmid # 42383 ; http://n2t.net/addgene:42383 ; RRID:Addgene_42383)
