[The description below was written by a language model from this plasmid's Addgene catalogue record.]
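Description:
PARP12A is a bacterial expression plasmid built on the pNIC28-Bsa4 backbone from the Structural Genomics Consortium, made to produce a fragment of human PARP12 (also known as ARTD12 or ZC3HDC1) for structure determination. It is a high-copy plasmid propagated in E. coli under kanamycin selection. No feature table is supplied, so the origin of replication and the exact regulatory elements are not documented. However, the listed T7 and T7-terminator sequencing primers, together with the depositor's recommendation of a DE3 lysogen expression host supplemented for rare codons, indicate a T7 promoter-driven cassette that depends on host-supplied T7 RNA polymerase.

The insert is about 688 bp and was introduced by ligation-independent cloning. The record cautions that it may not represent the full open reading frame, which fits a domain-level construct chosen for crystallography; it does not state which residues or domain are covered. A mutation field points to the depositor comments, but these only refer to the associated deposited crystal structure and describe no specific sequence change. The protein carries an N-terminal hexahistidine tag followed by a TEV protease recognition site, so it can be captured by immobilised metal affinity chromatography and the tag then cleaved off to leave near-native protein.

The construct is typically used for recombinant overexpression and purification of this PARP12 fragment for crystallisation and related structural work.
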