>Addgene plasmid #42383 | PARP12A | depositor partial sequence | sequence record 57216 | PARP12A sequence 688 bps
CATATGCACCATCATCATCATCATTCTTCTGGTGTAGATCTGGGTACCGAGAACCTGTACTTCCAATCCA
TGGACTCCTCTGCCCTGCCAGACCCAGGCTTTCAGAAGATCACCCTTAGTTCTTCCTCGGAAGAGTATCA
GAAGGTCTGGAACCTCTTTAACCGCACGCTGCCTTTCTACTTTGTTCAGAAGATTGAGCGAGTACAGAAC
CTGGCCCTCTGGGAAGTCTACCAGTGGCAAAAAGGACAGATGCAGAAGCAGAATGGAGGGAAGGCCGTGG
ACGAGCGGCAGCTGTTCCACGGCACCAGCGCCATTTTTGTGGACGCCATCTGCCAGCAGAACTTTGACTG
GCGGGTCTGTGGTGTTCATGGCACTTCCTACGGCAAGGGGAGCTACTTTGCCCGAGATGCTGCATATTCC
CACCACTACAGCAAATCCGACACGCAGACCCACACGATGTTCCTGGCCCGGGTGCTGGTGGGCGAGTTCG
TCAGGGGCAATGCGTCCTTTGTCCGTCCGCCGGCCAAGGAGGGCTGGAGCAACGCCTTCTATGATAGCTG
CGTGAACAGTGTGTCCGACCCCTCCATCTTTGTGATCTTTGAGAAACACCAGGTCTACCCAGAGTATGTC
ATCCAGTACACCACCTCCTCCAAGCCCTCGTGACAGTAAAGGTGGATACGGATCCGAA
