>Addgene plasmid #42383 | PARP12A | addgene partial sequence | sequence record 59429 | T7 5'-TAATACGACTCACTATAGGG-3'
ATTCCCTCTAGAAATAATTTTGTTTAACTTTAAGAAGGAGATATACATATGCACCATCATCATCATCATT
CTTCTGGTGTAGATCTGGGTACCGAGAACCTGTACTTCCAATCCATGGACTCCTCTGCCCTGCCAGACCC
AGGCTTTCAGAAGATCACCCTTAGTTCTTCCTCGGAAGAGTATCAGAAGGTCTGGAACCTCTTTAACCGC
ACGCTGCCTTTCTACTTTGTTCAGAAGATTGAGCGAGTACAGAACCTGGCCCTCTGGGAAGTCTACCAGT
GGCAAAAAGGACAGATGCAGAAGCAGAATGGAGGGAAGGCCGTGGACGAGCGGCAGCTGTTCCACGGCAC
CAGCGCCATTTTTGTGGACGCCATCTGCCAGCAGAACTTTGACTGGCGGGTCTGTGGTGTTCATGGCACT
TCCTACGGCAAGGGGAGCTACTTTGCCCGAGATGCTGCATATTCCCACCACTACAGCAAATCCGACACGC
AGACCCACACGATGTTCCTGGCCCGGGTGCTGGTGGGCGAGTTCGTCAGGGGCAATGCGTCCTTTGTCCG
TCCGCCGGCCAAGGAGGGCTGGAGCAACGCCTTCTATGATAGCTGCGTGAACAGTGTGTCCGACCCCTCC
ATCTTTGTGATCTTTGAGAAACACCAGGTCTACCCAGAGTATGTCATCCAGTACACCACCTCCTCCAAGC
CCTCGTGACAGTAAAGGTGGATACGGATCCGAATTCGAGCTCCGTCGACAAGCTTGCGGCCGCACTCGAG
CACCACCACCACCACCACTGAGATCCGGCTGCTAACAAAGCCCGAAAGGAAGCTGAGTTGGCTGCTGCCA
CCGCTGAGCAATAACTAGCATAACCCCTTGGGGCCTCTAAACGGGTCTTGAGGGGTTTTTTGCTGAAAGG
AGGAACTATATCCGGATTGGCGAATGGGACGCGCCCTGTAGCGGCGCATTAAGCGCGGCGGGGTGTG
